Addgene plasmid #108405: pcDNA3-hPC1_MTS_V4146I-eGFP
Purpose: Express putative mitochondrial targeting sequence of human PC1 from amino acid 4129 to 4157 with a likely non-pathogenic variant.
Depositing lab: Gregory Germino. Depositing organization: National Institute of Diabetes & Digestive & Kidney Diseases (NIDDK). Publication: A cleavage product of Polycystin-1 is a mitochondrial matrix protein that affects mitochondria morphology and function when heterologously expressed. Lin CC, Kurashige M, Liu Y, Terabayashi T, Ishimoto Y, Wang T, Choudhary V, Hobbs R, Liu LK, Lee PH, Outeda P, Zhou F, Restifo NP, Watnick T, Kawano H, Horie S, Prinz W, Xu H, Menezes LF, Germino GG. Sci Rep. 2018 Feb 9;8(1):2743. doi: 10.1038/s41598-018-20856-6. PubMed 29426897.
Backbone
  Vector backbone: modified pcDNA3.1
  Backbone manufacturer: Invitrogen
  Vector type: Mammalian Expression
  Selectable markers: Neomycin (select with G418)
Growth in bacteria
  Bacterial resistance: Ampicillin, 100 μg/mL
  Growth temperature: 37°C
  Growth strain: DH5alpha
  Copy number: High Copy
Gene/Insert
  Gene/Insert name: PKD1 (alt names: polycystin 1; PC1)
  Species: M. musculus (mouse)
  Insert size (bp): 900
  Entrez Gene: PKD1 (a.k.a. PBP, PC1, Pc-1, TRPP1)
  Promoter: CMV
  Tag / fusion protein: 3xHA; eGFP (C terminal on insert)
  Cloning method: Gibson Cloning
Terms and licenses: Academic/Nonprofit Terms; Industry Terms: Not Available to Industry
How to cite: pcDNA3-hPC1_MTS_V4146I-eGFP was a gift from Gregory Germino (Addgene plasmid # 108405 ; http://n2t.net/addgene:108405 ; RRID:Addgene_108405)
