[The description below was written by a language model from this plasmid's Addgene catalogue record and pLannotate feature annotations shown in this document.]
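Description:
pcDNA3-hPC1_MTS_V4146I-eGFP is a mammalian expression plasmid built on a modified pcDNA3.1 backbone. It expresses a short segment of polycystin-1 (PC1, the PKD1 gene product) fused to a fluorescent reporter. The insert is the putative mitochondrial targeting sequence of human PC1, amino acids 4129 to 4157, and carries the V4146I substitution, which the record describes as a likely non-pathogenic variant. The species field lists mouse, whereas the plasmid name and stated purpose both indicate a human sequence; the record does not resolve this discrepancy.

Transcription is driven by the CMV immediate-early enhancer and promoter and terminated by the bovine growth hormone polyadenylation signal. The PC1 peptide itself is not annotated in the feature table but presumably lies in the gap between the T7 promoter and EGFP. EGFP follows it as a C-terminal fusion, and an HA epitope region comes next; this region is annotated only as a fragment of 3xHA. T7 and SP6 promoters flank the cassette.

An SV40 early promoter drives the neomycin phosphotransferase gene, followed by an SV40 poly(A) signal, which allows G418 selection of transfected mammalian cells. In E. coli the plasmid is maintained by a high-copy ColE1/pUC-type origin with ampicillin resistance, and an f1 origin is also present.

The construct is suited to testing whether this PC1 segment can direct EGFP to mitochondria in transfected cells. The benign variant can serve as a point of comparison in studies of how sequence changes in the targeting region affect localisation.
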