Features (pLannotate 1.2.2; 22 found; start..end, strand, type, name):
     28..80      -  misc_feature   bom (fragment): basis of mobility region from pBR322
    235..614     +  enhancer       CMV enhancer: human cytomegalovirus immediate early enhancer
    615..818     +  promoter       CMV promoter: human cytomegalovirus (CMV) immediate early promoter
    814..847     +  LTR            5' LTR (truncated) (fragment): truncated 5' long terminal repeat (LTR) from HIV-1
    863..881     +  promoter       T7 promoter: promoter for bacteriophage T7 RNA polymerase
   1034..1750    +  CDS            EGFP: EGFP is a basic (constitutively fluorescent) green fluorescent protein published in 1996, derived from Aequorea victoria. It is reported to be a rapidly-maturing weak dimer with moderate acid sensitivity.
   1760..1786    +  CDS            3xHA (fragment): three tandem HA epitope tags
   1902..1920    -  promoter       SP6 promoter: promoter for bacteriophage SP6 RNA polymerase
   1946..2170    +  polyA_signal   bGH poly(A) signal: bovine growth hormone polyadenylation signal
   2174..2195    +  promoter       SV40 promoter (fragment): SV40 enhancer and early promoter
   2216..2644    +  rep_origin     f1 ori (sequence partly withheld): f1 bacteriophage origin of replication; arrow indicates direction of (+) strand synthesis
   2658..2987    +  promoter       SV40 promoter: SV40 enhancer and early promoter
   3054..3845    +  CDS            neo: KKA2_KLEPN - Also known as kan, nptII. Experimental evidence at protein level: Swiss-Prot protein existence level 1. Resistance to kanamycin, neomycin, paromomycin, ribostamycin, butirosin and gentamicin B. From Klebsiella pneumoniae.
   3869..4027    +  CDS            ble (fragment): BLE_KLEPN - Experimental evidence at protein level: Swiss-Prot protein existence level 1. Binding protein with a strong affinity to the bleomycin family of antibiotics. Binds to CL990; an antimitotic-antibiotic compound. From Klebsiella pneumoniae.
   4022..4143    +  polyA_signal   SV40 poly(A) signal: SV40 polyadenylation signal
   4216..4232    -  protein_bind   lac operator: The lac repressor binds to the lac operator to inhibit transcription in E. coli. This inhibition can be relieved by adding lactose or isopropyl-β-D-thiogalactopyranoside (IPTG). lac repressor encoded by lacI
   4240..4270    -  promoter       lac promoter: promoter for the E. coli lac operon
   4285..4306    -  protein_bind   CAP binding site: CAP binding activates transcription in the presence of cAMP. E. coli catabolite activator protein
   4319..4411    -  CDS            lacI (fragment): lac repressor; lacI; The lac repressor binds to the lac operator to inhibit transcription in E. coli. This inhibition can be relieved by adding lactose or isopropyl-β-D-thiogalactopyranoside (IPTG).
   4594..5182    -  rep_origin     ori: high-copy-number ColE1/pMB1/pBR322/pUC origin of replication
   5353..6213    -  CDS            AmpR: β-lactamase; bla; confers resistance to ampicillin, carbenicillin, and related antibiotics
   6214..6318    -  promoter       AmpR promoter: bla
>Addgene plasmid #108405 | pcDNA3-hPC1_MTS_V4146I-eGFP | addgene full sequence | sequence record 207557 | Addgene NGS Result
GACGGATCGGGAGATCTCCCGATCCCCTATGGTGCACTCTCAGTACAATCTGCTCTGATGCCGCATAGTT
AAGCCAGTATCTGCTCCCTGCTTGTGTGTTGGAGGTCGCTGAGTAGTGCGCGAGCAAAATTTAAGCTACA
ACAAGGCAAGGCTTGACCGACAATTGCATGAAGAATCTGCTTAGGGTTAGGCGTTTTGCGCTGCTTCGCG
ATGTACGGGCCAGATATACGCGTTGACATTGATTATTGACTAGTTATTAATAGTAATCAATTACGGGGTC
ATTAGTTCATAGCCCATATATGGAGTTCCGCGTTACATAACTTACGGTAAATGGCCCGCCTGGCTGACCG
CCCAACGACCCCCGCCCATTGACGTCAATAATGACGTATGTTCCCATAGTAACGCCAATAGGGACTTTCC
ATTGACGTCAATGGGTGGAGTATTTACGGTAAACTGCCCACTTGGCAGTACATCAAGTGTATCATATGCC
AAGTACGCCCCCTATTGACGTCAATGACGGTAAATGGCCCGCCTGGCATTATGCCCAGTACATGACCTTA
TGGGACTTTCCTACTTGGCAGTACATCTACGTATTAGTCATCGCTATTACCATGGTGATGCGGTTTTGGC
AGTACATCAATGGGCGTGGATAGCGGTTTGACTCACGGGGATTTCCAAGTCTCCACCCCATTGACGTCAA
TGGGAGTTTGTTTTGGCACCAAAATCAACGGGACTTTCCAAAATGTCGTAACAACTCCGCCCCATTGACG
CAAATGGGCGGTAGGCGTGTACGGTGGGAGGTCTATATAAGCAGAGCTCTCTGGCTAACTAGAGAACCCA
CTGCTTACTGGCTTATCGAAATTAATACGACTCACTATAGGGAGACCCAAGCTTGGTACCGAGCTCGGAT
CCACTAGTAACGGCCGCCAGTGTGCTGGAATTCACCATGGTGGAGTTGTTCCTGCGCAGGCTGCGCCTCT
GGATGGGCCTCAGCAAGATCAAGGAGTTCCGCCACAAAGTCCGCTTTGAAGGGATGGTGAGCAAGGGCGA
GGAGCTGTTCACCGGGGTGGTGCCCATCCTGGTCGAGCTGGACGGCGACGTAAACGGCCACAAGTTCAGC
GTGTCCGGCGAGGGCGAGGGCGATGCCACCTACGGCAAGCTGACCCTGAAGTTCATCTGCACCACCGGCA
AGCTGCCCGTGCCCTGGCCCACCCTCGTGACCACCCTGACCTACGGCGTGCAGTGCTTCAGCCGCTACCC
CGACCACATGAAGCAGCACGACTTCTTCAAGTCCGCCATGCCCGAAGGCTACGTCCAGGAGCGCACCATC
TTCTTCAAGGACGACGGCAACTACAAGACCCGCGCCGAGGTGAAGTTCGAGGGCGACACCCTGGTGAACC
GCATCGAGCTGAAGGGCATCGACTTCAAGGAGGACGGCAACATCCTGGGGCACAAGCTGGAGTACAACTA
CAACAGCCACAACGTCTATATCATGGCCGACAAGCAGAAGAACGGCATCAAGGTGAACTTCAAGATCCGC
CACAACATCGAGGACGGCAGCGTGCAGCTCGCCGACCACTACCAGCAGAACACCCCCATCGGCGACGGCC
CCGTGCTGCTGCCCGACAACCACTACCTGAGCACCCAGTCCGCCCTGAGCAAAGACCCCAACGAGAAGCG
CGATCACATGGTCCTGCTGGAGTTCGTGACCGCCGCCGGGATCACTCTCGGCATGGACGAGCTGTACAAG
ATCGATATGTACCCATACGATGTTCCAGATTACGCTGGCTATCCCTATGACGTCCCGGACTATGCAGGAT
ATCCATATGACGTTCCAGATTACGCTTAAGAATTCTGCAGATATCCATCACACTGGCGGCCGCTCGACTA
GAGGGCCCTATTCTATAGTGTCACCTAAATGCTAGAGCTCGCTGATCAGCCTCGACTGTGCCTTCTAGTT
GCCAGCCATCTGTTGTTTGCCCCTCCCCCGTGCCTTCCTTGACCCTGGAAGGTGCCACTCCCACTGTCCT
TTCCTAATAAAATGAGGAAATTGCATCGCATTGTCTGAGTAGGTGTCATTCTATTCTGGGGGGTGGGGTG
GGGCAGGACAGCAAGGGGGAGGATTGGGAAGACAATAGCAGGCATGCTGGGGATGCGGTGGGCTCTATGG
CTTCTGAGGCGGAAAGAACCAGCTGGGGCTCTAGGGGGTATCCCC
[124 nt withheld, positions 2216-2339]
C
[91 nt withheld, positions 2341-2431]
A
[49 nt withheld, positions 2433-2481]
CCTTTGACGTTGGAGTCCACGTTCTTT
[37 nt withheld, positions 2509-2545]
ACCCTATCTCGGTCTATTCTTTTGATTTATAAGGGATTTTGCCGATTTCGGCCTATTGGTTAAAAAATGA
GCTGATTTAACAAAAATTTAACGCGAATTAATTCTGTGGAATGTGTGTCAGTTAGGGTGTGGAAAGTCCC
CAGGCTCCCCAGCAGGCAGAAGTATGCAAAGCATGCATCTCAATTAGTCAGCAACCAGGTGTGGAAAGTC
CCCAGGCTCCCCAGCAGGCAGAAGTATGCAAAGCATGCATCTCAATTAGTCAGCAACCATAGTCCCGCCC
CTAACTCCGCCCATCCCGCCCCTAACTCCGCCCAGTTCCGCCCATTCTCCGCCCCATGGCTGACTAATTT
TTTTTATTTATGCAGAGGCCGAGGCCGCCTCTGCCTCTGAGCTATTCCAGAAGTAGTGAGGAGGCTTTTT
TGGAGGCCTAGGCTTTTGCAAAAAGCTCCCGGGAGCTTGTATATCCATTTTCGGATCTGATCAAGAGACA
GGATGAGGATCGTTTCGCATGATTGAACAAGATGGATTGCACGCAGGTTCTCCGGCCGCTTGGGTGGAGA
GGCTATTCGGCTATGACTGGGCACAACAGACAATCGGCTGCTCTGATGCCGCCGTGTTCCGGCTGTCAGC
GCAGGGGCGCCCGGTTCTTTTTGTCAAGACCGACCTGTCCGGTGCCCTGAATGAACTGCAGGACGAGGCA
GCGCGGCTATCGTGGCTGGCCACGACGGGCGTTCCTTGCGCAGCTGTGCTCGACGTTGTCACTGAAGCGG
GAAGGGACTGGCTGCTATTGGGCGAAGTGCCGGGGCAGGATCTCCTGTCATCTCACCTTGCTCCTGCCGA
GAAAGTATCCATCATGGCTGATGCAATGCGGCGGCTGCATACGCTTGATCCGGCTACCTGCCCATTCGAC
CACCAAGCGAAACATCGCATCGAGCGAGCACGTACTCGGATGGAAGCCGGTCTTGTCGATCAGGATGATC
TGGACGAAGAGCATCAGGGGCTCGCGCCAGCCGAACTGTTCGCCAGGCTCAAGGCGCGCATGCCCGACGG
CGAGGATCTCGTCGTGACCCATGGCGATGCCTGCTTGCCGAATATCATGGTGGAAAATGGCCGCTTTTCT
GGATTCATCGACTGTGGCCGGCTGGGTGTGGCGGACCGCTATCAGGACATAGCGTTGGCTACCCGTGATA
TTGCTGAAGAGCTTGGCGGCGAATGGGCTGACCGCTTCCTCGTGCTTTACGGTATCGCCGCTCCCGATTC
GCAGCGCATCGCCTTCTATCGCCTTCTTGACGAGTTCTTCTGAGCGGGACTCTGGGGTTCGAAATGACCG
ACCAAGCGACGCCCAACCTGCCATCACGAGATTTCGATTCCACCGCCGCCTTCTATGAAAGGTTGGGCTT
CGGAATCGTTTTCCGGGACGCCGGCTGGATGATCCTCCAGCGCGGGGATCTCATGCTGGAGTTCTTCGCC
CACCCCAACTTGTTTATTGCAGCTTATAATGGTTACAAATAAAGCAATAGCATCACAAATTTCACAAATA
AAGCATTTTTTTCACTGCATTCTAGTTGTGGTTTGTCCAAACTCATCAATGTATCTTATCATGTCTGTAT
ACCGTCGACCTCTAGCTAGAGCTTGGCGTAATCATGGTCATAGCTGTTTCCTGTGTGAAATTGTTATCCG
CTCACAATTCCACACAACATACGAGCCGGAAGCATAAAGTGTAAAGCCTGGGGTGCCTAATGAGTGAGCT
AACTCACATTAATTGCGTTGCGCTCACTGCCCGCTTTCCAGTCGGGAAACCTGTCGTGCCAGCTGCATTA
ATGAATCGGCCAACGCGCGGGGAGAGGCGGTTTGCGTATTGGGCGCTCTTCCGCTTCCTCGCTCACTGAC
TCGCTGCGCTCGGTCGTTCGGCTGCGGCGAGCGGTATCAGCTCACTCAAAGGCGGTAATACGGTTATCCA
CAGAATCAGGGGATAACGCAGGAAAGAACATGTGAGCAAAAGGCCAGCAAAAGGCCAGGAACCGTAAAAA
GGCCGCGTTGCTGGCGTTTTTCCATAGGCTCCGCCCCCCTGACGAGCATCACAAAAATCGACGCTCAAGT
CAGAGGTGGCGAAACCCGACAGGACTATAAAGATACCAGGCGTTTCCCCCTGGAAGCTCCCTCGTGCGCT
CTCCTGTTCCGACCCTGCCGCTTACCGGATACCTGTCCGCCTTTCTCCCTTCGGGAAGCGTGGCGCTTTC
TCATAGCTCACGCTGTAGGTATCTCAGTTCGGTGTAGGTCGTTCGCTCCAAGCTGGGCTGTGTGCACGAA
CCCCCCGTTCAGCCCGACCGCTGCGCCTTATCCGGTAACTATCGTCTTGAGTCCAACCCGGTAAGACACG
ACTTATCGCCACTGGCAGCAGCCACTGGTAACAGGATTAGCAGAGCGAGGTATGTAGGCGGTGCTACAGA
GTTCTTGAAGTGGTGGCCTAACTACGGCTACACTAGAAGAACAGTATTTGGTATCTGCGCTCTGCTGAAG
CCAGTTACCTTCGGAAAAAGAGTTGGTAGCTCTTGATCCGGCAAACAAACCACCGCTGGTAGCGGTGGTT
TTTTTGTTTGCAAGCAGCAGATTACGCGCAGAAAAAAAGGATCTCAAGAAGATCCTTTGATCTTTTCTAC
GGGGTCTGACGCTCAGTGGAACGAAAACTCACGTTAAGGGATTTTGGTCATGAGATTATCAAAAAGGATC
TTCACCTAGATCCTTTTAAATTAAAAATGAAGTTTTAAATCAATCTAAAGTATATATGAGTAAACTTGGT
CTGACAGTTACCAATGCTTAATCAGTGAGGCACCTATCTCAGCGATCTGTCTATTTCGTTCATCCATAGT
TGCCTGACTCCCCGTCGTGTAGATAACTACGATACGGGAGGGCTTACCATCTGGCCCCAGTGCTGCAATG
ATACCGCGAGACCCACGCTCACCGGCTCCAGATTTATCAGCAATAAACCAGCCAGCCGGAAGGGCCGAGC
GCAGAAGTGGTCCTGCAACTTTATCCGCCTCCATCCAGTCTATTAATTGTTGCCGGGAAGCTAGAGTAAG
TAGTTCGCCAGTTAATAGTTTGCGCAACGTTGTTGCCATTGCTACAGGCATCGTGGTGTCACGCTCGTCG
TTTGGTATGGCTTCATTCAGCTCCGGTTCCCAACGATCAAGGCGAGTTACATGATCCCCCATGTTGTGCA
AAAAAGCGGTTAGCTCCTTCGGTCCTCCGATCGTTGTCAGAAGTAAGTTGGCCGCAGTGTTATCACTCAT
GGTTATGGCAGCACTGCATAATTCTCTTACTGTCATGCCATCCGTAAGATGCTTTTCTGTGACTGGTGAG
TACTCAACCAAGTCATTCTGAGAATAGTGTATGCGGCGACCGAGTTGCTCTTGCCCGGCGTCAATACGGG
ATAATACCGCGCCACATAGCAGAACTTTAAAAGTGCTCATCATTGGAAAACGTTCTTCGGGGCGAAAACT
CTCAAGGATCTTACCGCTGTTGAGATCCAGTTCGATGTAACCCACTCGTGCACCCAACTGATCTTCAGCA
TCTTTTACTTTCACCAGCGTTTCTGGGTGAGCAAAAACAGGAAGGCAAAATGCCGCAAAAAAGGGAATAA
GGGCGACACGGAAATGTTGAATACTCATACTCTTCCTTTTTCAATATTATTGAAGCATTTATCAGGGTTA
TTGTCTCATGAGCGGATACATATTTGAATGTATTTAGAAAAATAAACAAATAGGGGTTCCGCGCACATTT
CCCCGAAAAGTGCCACCTGACGTC
